>Addgene plasmid #224845 | pUBC(k)-AT4G28430-mKOk | addgene full sequence | sequence record 447331 | Addgene NGS Result
TACCCGACGAGTCAGTAATAAACGGCGTCAAAGTGGTTGCAGCCGGCACACACGAGTCGTGTTTATCAAC
TCAAAGCACAAATACTTTTCCTCAACCTAAAAATAAGGCAATTAGCCAAAAACAACTTTGCGTGTAAACA
ACGCTCAATACACGTGTCATTTTATTATTAGCTATTGCTTCACCGCCTTAGCTTTCTCGTGACCTAGTCG
TCCTCGTCTTTTCTTCTTCTTCTTCTATAAAACAATACCCAAAGAGCTCTTCTTCTTCACAATTCAGATT
TCAATTTCTCAAAATCTTAAAAACTTTCTCTCAATTCTCTCTACCGTGATCAAGGTAAATTTCTGTGTTC
CTTATTCTCTCAAAATCTTCGATTTTGTTTTCGTTCGATCCCAATTTCGTATATGTTCTTTGGTTTAGAT
TCTGTTAATCTTAGATCGAAGACGATTTTCTGGGTTTGATCGTTAGATATCATCTTAATTCTCGATTAGG
GTTTCATAGATATCATCCGATTTGTTCAAATAATTTGAGTTTTGTCGAATAATTACTCTTCGATTTGTGA
TTTCTATCTAGATCTGGTGTTAGTTTCTAGTTTGTGCGATCGAATTTGTAGATTAATCTGAGTTTTTCTG
ATTAACACTCGAGTGCGGGATCCTCTAGAGGGCCCATCACAAGTTTGTACAAAAAAGCAGGCTTCACCAT
GGACTCTACTACCACACCTCCTTCTCTCCGTTCGAATACTAGATCCGCTTTGCGTCTAGCTCGAAACAAC
AAAACTCTCGTAAAATCTCACATTCCATTTCTCGATTTGGTTTTATTGTCTCCGAAGAACAACAACGGTA
CTCCTTACCCATCACCTGTTTCTCTCAGTTCACCATCTTCTCCTGTTACTCTTCGTGAGATTCTCCTTTT
ATCTCCTTCCCCTCTTCGTAAATCGAGAACCCGTTTAAGCAATCGGTTCGATATGGAAGCTGCGGAGGCT
GCTGTGACGGCACGACGGAGTAAGACGAAGGGAGGGCAAAATGGTCTTTTGGCCTCGCCGTCGCCGAGGA
ATTTCCGGAGGTCGAGACTAAGGTCGGAGGCGATGGTAGATACAAAGGAAAATACGGAGCCAATTGTTGT
CGTGACCGATGAAAAGAAACAAAACCAGAGGAAACAGAAGAAGTTGGGTCGATCTAAGAAGGAGAAGCAC
AGTTCTGTTCCTCTGTTAGCTTCTCCTAGTCCATCTTCAGATCAACCTCAAGATGTTTGTCAAGGTGATT
TAGAGCGGATTAGAGAGAATATAAGCGATTTGATTATGTGGAGAGATGTTGCGAAATCAACACTTTGGTT
TGGTTTTGGCTGTATATGTTTCCTATCTACTTGCTTTGCTGCTAAAGGATTTAACTTTAGTGTTTTCTCA
GCGATCTCCTATCTTGGACTTTTGTTTCTTGGGGTATCGTTCTTGTCAAATACTCTTCGCCAAAGGGTTA
CTGAAGAAGCGCGGAGAGAGCTTAAATTGAGTGAAGATGATGTATTACGAATAGCTAGACGAATGCTTCC
CATCACCAATTTAGCAATTTCAAAGACGAGTGAGCTTTTCTCTGGTGAACCAGCAATGACACTCAAAGTG
GCACCTTTTGTTCTAATGGGAGCTGAGTATGGTTACCTCATAACATTGTGGAGATTATGTGCTTTTGGTT
TCTTCCTTAGCTTCACTATTCCAAAGCTATATTCATGTTACGCAAGTCAGCTTAACCAAAAAGTTGAGTG
TGCACAAAGGAGATTTGTTGAAGCTTGGGGAGTTTGCACACACAAGAAATTCGTAGCAGGCTCTGCAGTT
ACTGCATTCTGGAATCTAACTTCTCTCAAGACCCGTTTTATTGCAGTGTTTATCATAGTAGTAGTAATCA
GATACAGACGACAGAATCTACAGTTAGATTCCGAGGATGAGGAGGAGAAGAAGCAACAAGAAAAAACTCA
CCCGGAGCAACAAAAATCGCCGGAGGATAAGTCAACTTCACCGCGGTCAGCAGAAGAAGAGCAAGCGTTG
GTGCTAGTTGCAGAAACCAAAGCACCAAAGAAGCTTTATCACCCAGCTTTCTTGTACAAAGTGGTGATGG
GACGTCCGCGGAGATCTACGCGTGTCGACTCGAGATATCCAACTAGTATGGTGAGCGTTATCAAGCCTGA
GATGAAGATGAGGTACTACATGGACGGAAGCGTGAACGGACACGAGTTCACTATTGAAGGCGAAGGTACT
GGAAGGCCTTACGAGGGACATCAAGAGATGACTCTCAGAGTGACCATGGCTGAAGGTGGACCTATGCCTT
TCGCTTTCGATCTCGTGTCTCACGTGTTCTGCTACGGACACAGAGTGTTCACTAAGTACCCTGAAGAGAT
CCCGGACTACTTCAAGCAAGCTTTCCCTGAGGGACTCTCTTGGGAGAGATCTTTGGAATTCGAGGACGGT
GGATCCGCTTCTGTGTCTGCTCATATCTCTCTCAGGGGCAACACCTTCTACCACAAGAGCAAGTTTACCG
GGGTGAACTTCCCTGCTGATGGACCGATCATGCAGAACCAGTCTGTTGATTGGGAGCCGTCTACTGAGAA
GATCACCGCTTCTGATGGTGTGCTCAAGGGTGATGTGACCATGTACCTTAAGCTCGAAGGTGGTGGAAAC
CACAAGTGCCAGTTCAAGACTACCTACAAGGCCGCCAAAGAAATCCTCGAGATGCCTGGTGATCACTACA
TCGGACATAGGCTCGTGAGAAAGACCGAGGGAAACATCACTGAGCAGGTTGAGGATGCTGTGGCTCATTC
TCAATTGTTATAAGCGGCCATGCTAGAGTCCGCAAAAATCACCAGTCTCTCTCTACAAATCTATCTCTCT
CTATTTTTCTCCAGAATAATGTGTGAGTAGTTCCCAGATAAGGGAATTAGGGTTCTTATAGGGTTTCGCT
CATGTGTTGAGCATATAAGAAACCCTTAGTATGTATTTGTATTTGTAAAATACTTCTATCAATAAAATTT
CTAATTCCTAAAACCAAAATCCAGTGACCTGCAGGCATGCAAGCTAGCTTACTAGTGATGCATATTCTAT
AGTGTCACCTAAATCTGCGGCCGCACTAGTGATATCCCGCGGCCATGGCGGCCGGGAGCATGCGACGTCG
GGCCCAATTCGCCCTATAGTGAGTCGTATTACAATTCACTGGCCGTCGTTTTACAACGTCGTGACTGGGA
AAACCCTGGCGTTACCCAACTTAATCGCCTTGCAGCACATCCCCCTTTCGCCAGCTGGCGTAATAGCGAA
GAGGCCCGCACCGATCGCCCTTCCCAACAGTTGCGCAGCCTGAATGGCGAATGGAAATTGTAAGCGTTAA
TGGGTTTCTGGAGTTTAATGAGCTAAGCACATACGTCAGAAACCATTATTGCGCGTTCAAAAGTCGCCTA
AGGTCACTATCAGCTAGCAAATATTTCTTGTCAAAAATGCTCCACTGACGTTCCATAAATTCCCCTCGGT
ATCCAATTAGAGTCTCATATTCACTCTCAATCCAAATAATCTGCAATGGCAATTACCTTATCCGCAACTT
CTTTACCTATTTCCGCCCGGATCCGGGCAGGTTCTCCGGCCGCTTGGGTGGAGAGGCTATTCGGCTATGA
CTGGGCACAACAGACAATCGGCTGCTCTGATGCCGCCGTGTTCCGGCTGTCAGCGCAGGGGCGCCCGGTT
CTTTTTGTCAAGACCGACCTGTCCGGTGCCCTGAATGAACTGCAGGACGAGGCAGCGCGGCTATCGTGGC
TGGCCACGACGGGCGTTCCTTGCGCAGCTGTGCTCGACGTTGTCACTGAAGCGGGAAGGGACTGGCTGCT
ATTGGGCGAAGTGCCGGGGCAGGATCTCCTGTCATCTCACCTTGCTCCTGCCGAGAAAGTATCCATCATG
GCTGATGCAATGCGGCGGCTGCATACGCTTGATCCGGCTACCTGCCCATTCGACCACCAAGCGAAACATC
GCATCGAGCGAGCACGTACTCGGATGGAAGCCGGTCTTGTCGATCAGGATGATCTGGACGAAGAGCATCA
GGGGCTCGCGCCAGCCGAACTGTTCGCCAGGCTCAAGGCGCGCATGCCCGACGGCGAGGATCTCGTCGTG
ACCCATGGCGATGCCTGCTTGCCGAATATCATGGTGGAAAATGGCCGCTTTTCTGGATTCATCGACTGTG
GCCGGCTGGGTGTGGCGGACCGCTATCAGGACATAGCGTTGGCTACCCGTGATATTGCTGAAGAGCTTGG
CGGCGAATGGGCTGACCGCTTCCTCGTGCTTTACGGTATCGCCGCTCCCGATTCGCAGCGCATCGCCTTC
TATCGCCTTCTTGACGAGTTCTTCTGAGCGGGACTCTGGGGTTCGAAATGACCGACCAAGCGACGCCCAA
CCTGCCATCACGAGATTTCGATTCCACCGCCGCCTTCTATGAAAGGTTGGGCTTCGGAATCGTTTTCCGG
GACGCCGGCTGGATGATCCTCCAGCGCGGGGATCTCATGCTGGAGTTCTTCGCCCACCCCGATCCAACAC
TTACGTTTGCAACGTCCAAGAGCAAATAGACCACGAACGCCGGAAGGTTGCCGCAGCGTGTGGATTGCGT
CTCAATTCTCTCTTGCAGGAATGCAATGATGAATATGATACTGACTATGAAACTTTGAGGGAATACTGCC
TAGCACCGTCACCTCATAACGTGCATCATGCATGCCCTGACAACATGGAACATCGCTATTTTTCTGAAGA
ATTATGCTCGTTGGAGGATGTCGCGGCAATTGCAGCTATTGCCAAAATCGAAATACCCCTCACGCATGCA
TTCATCAATATTATTCATGCGGGGAAAGGCAAGATTAATCCAACTGGCAAATCATCCAGCGTGATTGGTA
ACTTCAGTTCCAGCGACTTGATTCGTTTTGGTGCTACCCACGTTTTCAATAAGGACGAGATGGTGGAGTA
AAGAAGGAGTGCGTCGAAGCAGATCGTTCAAACATTTGGCAATAAAGTTTCTTAAGATTGAATCCTGTTG
CCGGTCTTGCGATGATTATCATATAATTTCTGTTGAATTACGTTAAGCATGTAATAATTAACATGTAATG
CATGACGTTATTTATGAGATGGGTTTTTATGATTAGAGTCCCGCAATTATACATTTAATACGCGATAGAA
AACAAAATATAGCGCGCAAACTAGGATAAATTATCGCGCGCGGTGTCATCTATGTTACTAGATCGACCGG
CATGCAAGCTGATAATTCAATTCGGCGTTAATTCAGTACATTAAAAACGTCCGCAATGTGTTATTAAGTT
GTCTAAGCGTCAATTTGTTTACACCACAATATATCCTGCCACCAGCCAGCCAACAGCTCCCCGACCGGCA
GCTCGGCACAAAATCACCACTCGATACAGGCAGCCCATCAGTCCGGGACGGCGTCAGCGGGAGAGCCGTT
GTAAGGCGGCAGACTTTGCTCATGTTACCGATGCTATTCGGAAGAACGGCAACTAAGCTGCCGGGTTTGA
AACACGGATGATCTCGCGGAGGGTAGCATGTTGATTGTAACGATGACAGAGCGTTGCTGCCTGTGATCAA
TTCGGGCACGAACCCAGTGGACATAAGCCTGTTCGGTTCGTAAGCTGTAATGCAAGTAGCGTATGCGCTC
ACGCAACTGGTCCAGAACCTTGACCGAACGCAGCGGTGGTAACGGCGCAGTGGCGGTTTTCATGGCTTGT
TATGACTGTTTTTTTGGGGTACAGTCTATGCCTCGGGCATCCAAGCAGCAAGCGCGTTACGCCGTGGGTC
GATGTTTGATGTTATGGAGCAGCAACGATGTTACGCAGCAGGGCAGTCGCCCTAAAACAAAGTTAAACAT
CATGGGGGAAGCGGTGATCGCCGAAGTATCGACTCAACTATCAGAGGTAGTTGGCGTCATCGAGCGCCAT
CTCGAACCGACGTTGCTGGCCGTACATTTGTACGGCTCCGCAGTGGATGGCGGCCTGAAGCCACACAGTG
ATATTGATTTGCTGGTTACGGTGACCGTAAGGCTTGATGAAACAACGCGGCGAGCTTTGATCAACGACCT
TTTGGAAACTTCGGCTTCCCCTGGAGAGAGCGAGATTCTCCGCGCTGTAGAAGTCACCATTGTTGTGCAC
GACGACATCATTCCGTGGCGTTATCCAGCTAAGCGCGAACTGCAATTTGGAGAATGGCAGCGCAATGACA
TTCTTGCAGGTATCTTCGAGCCAGCCACGATCGACATTGATCTGGCTATCTTGCTGACAAAAGCAAGAGA
ACATAGCGTTGCCTTGGTAGGTCCAGCGGCGGAGGAACTCTTTGATCCGGTTCCTGAACAGGATCTATTT
GAGGCGCTAAATGAAACCTTAACGCTATGGAACTCGCCGCCCGACTGGGCTGGCGATGAGCGAAATGTAG
TGCTTACGTTGTCCCGCATTTGGTACAGCGCAGTAACCGGCAAAATCGCGCCGAAGGATGTCGCTGCCGA
CTGGGCAATGGAGCGCCTGCCGGCCCAGTATCAGCCCGTCATACTTGAAGCTAGACAGGCTTATCTTGGA
CAAGAAGAAGATCGCTTGGCCTCGCGCGCAGATCAGTTGGAAGAATTTGTCCACTACGTGAAAGGCGAGA
TCACCAAGGTAGTCGGCAAATAATGTCTAGCTAGAAATTCGTTCAAGCCGACGCCGCTTCGCGGCGCGGC
TTAACTCAAGCGTTAGATGCACTAAGCACATAATTGCTCACAGCCAAACTATCAGGTCAAGTCTGCTTTT
ATTATTTTTAAGCGTGCATAATAAGCCCTACACAAATTGGGAGATATATCATGCATGACCAAAATCCCTT
AACGTGAGTTTTCGTTCCACTGAGCGTCAGACCCCGTAGAAAAGATCAAAGGATCTTCTTGAGATCCTTT
TTTTCTGCGCGTAATCTGCTGCTTGCAAACAAAAAAACCACCGCTACCAGCGGTGGTTTGTTTGCCGGAT
CAAGAGCTACCAACTCTTTTTCCGAAGGTAACTGGCTTCAGCAGAGCGCAGATACCAAATACTGTCCTTC
TAGTGTAGCCGTAGTTAGGCCACCACTTCAAGAACTCTGTAGCACCGCCTACATACCTCGCTCTGCTAAT
CCTGTTACCAGTGGCTGCTGCCAGTGGCGATAAGTCGTGTCTTACCGGGTTGGACTCAAGACGATAGTTA
CCGGATAAGGCGCAGCGGTCGGGCTGAACGGGGGGTTCGTGCACACAGCCCAGCTTGGAGCGAACGACCT
ACACCGAACTGAGATACCTACAGCGTGAGCTATGAGAAAGCGCCACGCTTCCCGAAGGGAGAAAGGCGGA
CAGGTATCCGGTAAGCGGCAGGGTCGGAACAGGAGAGCGCACGAGGGAGCTTCCAGGGGGAAACGCCTGG
TATCTTTATAGTCCTGTCGGGTTTCGCCACCTCTGACTTGAGCGTCGATTTTTGTGATGCTCGTCAGGGG
GGCGGAGCCTATGGAAAAACGCCAGCAACGCGGCCTTTTTACGGTTCCTGGCCTTTTGCTGGCCTTTTGC
TCACATGTTCTTTCCTGCGTTATCCCCTGATTCTGTGGATAACCGTATTACCGCCTTTGAGTGAGCTGAT
ACCGCTCGCCGCAGCCGAACGACCGAGCGCAGCGAGTCAGTGAGCGAGGAAGCGGAAGAGCGCCTGATGC
GGTATTTTCTCCTTACGCATCTGTGCGGTATTTCACACCGCATATGGTGCACTCTCAGTACAATCTGCTC
TGATGCCGCATAGTTAAGCCAGTATACACTCCGCTATCGCTACGTGACTGGGTCATGGCTGCGCCCCGAC
ACCCGCCAACACCCGCTGACGCGCCCTGACGGGCTTGTCTGCTCCCGGCATCCGCTTACAGACAAGCTGT
GACCGTCTCCGGGAGCTGCATGTGTCAGAGGTTTTCACCGTCATCACCGAAACGCGCGAGGCAGGGTGCC
TTGATGTGGGCGCCGGCGGTCGAGTGGCGACGGCGCGGCTTGTCCGCGCCCTGGTAGATTGCCTGGCCGT
AGGCCAGCCATTTTTGAGCGGCCAGCGGCCGCGATAGGCCGACGCGAAGCGGCGGGGCGTAGGGAGCGCA
GCGACCGAAGGGTAGGCGCTTTTTGCAGCTCTTCGGCTGTGCGCTGGCCAGACAGTTATGCACAGGCCAG
GCGGGTTTTAAGAGTTTTAATAAGTTTTAAAGAGTTTTAGGCGGAAAAATCGCCTTTTTTCTCTTTTATA
TCAGTCACTTACATGTGTGACCGGTTCCCAATGTACGGCTTTGGGTTCCCAATGTACGGGTTCCGGTTCC
CAATGTACGGCTTTGGGTTCCCAATGTACGTGCTATCCACAGGAAAGAGACCTTTTCGACCTTTTTCCCC
TGCTAGGGCAATTTGCCCTAGCATCTGCTCCGTACATTAGGAACCGGCGGATGCTTCGCCCTCGATCAGG
TTGCGGTAGCGCATGACTAGGATCGGGCCAGCCTGCCCCGCCTCCTCCTTCAAATCGTACTCCGGCAGGT
CATTTGACCCGATCAGCTTGCGCACGGTGAAACAGAACTTCTTGAACTCTCCGGCGCTGCCACTGCGTTC
GTAGATCGTCTTGAACAACCATCTGGCTTCTGCCTTGCCTGCGGCGCGGCGTGCCAGGCGGTAGAGAAAA
CGGCCGATGCCGGGATCGATCAAAAAGTAATCGGGGTGAACCGTCAGCACGTCCGGGTTCTTGCCTTCTG
TGATCTCGCGGTACATCCAATCAGCTAGCTCGATCTCGATGTACTCCGGCCGCCCGGTTTCGCTCTTTAC
GATCTTGTAGCGGCTAATCAAGGCTTCACCCTCGGATACCGTCACCAGGCGGCCGTTCTTGGCCTTCTTC
GTACGCTGCATGGCAACGTGCGTGGTGTTTAACCGAATGCAGGTTTCTACCAGGTCGTCTTTCTGCTTTC
CGCCATCGGCTCGCCGGCAGAACTTGAGTACGTCCGCAACGTGTGGACGGAACACGCGGCCGGGCTTGTC
TCCCTTCCCTTCCCGGTATCGGTTCATGGATTCGGTTAGATGGGAAACCGCCATCAGTACCAGGTCGTAA
TCCCACACACTGGCCATGCCGGCCGGCCCTGCGGAAACCTCTACGTGCCCGTCTGGAAGCTCGTAGCGGA
TCACCTCGCCAGCTCGTCGGTCACGCTTCGACAGACGGAAAACGGCCACGTCCATGATGCTGCGACTATC
GCGGGTGCCCACGTCATAGAGCATCGGAACGAAAAAATCTGGTTGCTCGTCGCCCTTGGGCGGCTTCCTA
ATCGACGGCGCACCGGCTGCCGGCGGTTGCCGGGATTCTTTGCGGATTCGATCAGCGGCCGCTTGCCACG
ATTCACCGGGGCGTGCTTCTGCCTCGATGCGTTGCCGCTGGGCGGCCTGCGCGGCCTTCAACTTCTCCAC
CAGGTCATCACCCAGCGCCGCGCCGATTTGTACCGGGCCGGATGGTTTGCGACCGCTCACGCCGATTCCT
CGGGCTTGGGGGTTCCAGTGCCATTGCAGGGCCGGCAGACAACCCAGCCGCTTACGCCTGGCCAACCGCC
CGTTCCTCCACACATGGGGCATTCCACGGCGTCGGTGCCTGGTTGTTCTTGATTTTCCATGCCGCCTCCT
TTAGCCGCTAAAATTCATCTACTCATTTATTCATTTGCTCATTTACTCTGGTAGCTGCGCGATGTATTCA
GATAGCAGCTCGGTAATGGTCTTGCCTTGGCGTACCGCGTACATCTTCAGCTTGGTGTGATCCTCCGCCG
GCAACTGAAAGTTGACCCGCTTCATGGCTGGCGTGTCTGCCAGGCTGGCCAACGTTGCAGCCTTGCTGCT
GCGTGCGCTCGGACGGCCGGCACTTAGCGTGTTTGTGCTTTTGCTCATTTTCTCTTTACCTCATTAACTC
AAATGAGTTTTGATTTAATTTCAGCGGCCAGCGCCTGGACCTCGCGGGCAGCGTCGCCCTCGGGTTCTGA
TTCAAGAACGGTTGTGCCGGCGGCGGCAGTGCCTGGGTAGCTCACGCGCTGCGTGATACGGGACTCAAGA
ATGGGCAGCTCGTACCCGGCCAGCGCCTCGGCAACCTCACCGCCGATGCGCGTGCCTTTGATCGCCCGCG
ACACGACAAAGGCCGCTTGTAGCCTTCCATCCGTGACCTCAATGCGCTGCTTAACCAGCTCCACCAGGTC
GGCGGTGGCCCATATGTCGTAAGGGCTTGGCTGCACCGGAATCAGCACGAAGTCGGCTGCCTTGATCGCG
GACACAGCCAAGTCCGCCGCCTGGGGCGCTCCGTCGATCACTACGAAGTCGCGCCGGCCGATGGCCTTCA
CGTCGCGGTCAATCGTCGGGCGGTCGATGCCGACAACGGTTAGCGGTTGATCTTCCCGCACGGCCGCCCA
ATCGCGGGCACTGCCCTGGGGATCGGAATCGACTAACAGAACATCGGCCCCGGCGAGTTGCAGGGCGCGG
GCTAGATGGGTTGCGATGGTCGTCTTGCCTGACCCGCCTTTCTGGTTAAGTACAGCGATAACCTTCATGC
GTTCCCCTTGCGTATTTGTTTATTTACTCATCGCATCATATACGCAGCGACCGCATGACGCAAGCTGTTT
TACTCAAATACACATCACCTTTTTAGACGGCGGCGCTCGGTTTCTTCAGCGGCCAAGCTGGCCGGCCAGG
CCGCCAGCTTGGCATCAGACAAACCGGCCAGGATTTCATGCAGCCGCACGGTTGAGACGTGCGCGGGCGG
CTCGAACACGTACCCGGCCGCGATCATCTCCGCCTCGATCTCTTCGGTAATGAAAAACGGTTCGTCCTGG
CCGTCCTGGTGCGGTTTCATGCTTGTTCCTCTTGGCGTTCATTCTCGGCGGCCGCCAGGGCGTCGGCCTC
GGTCAATGCGTCCTCACGGAAGGCACCGCGCCGCCTGGCCTCGGTGGGCGTCACTTCCTCGCTGCGCTCA
AGTGCGCGGTACAGGGTCGAGCGATGCACGCCAAGCAGTGCAGCCGCCTCTTTCACGGTGCGGCCTTCCT
GGTCGATCAGCTCGCGGGCGTGCGCGATCTGTGCCGGGGTGAGGGTAGGGCGGGGGCCAAACTTCACGCC
TCGGGCCTTGGCGGCCTCGCGCCCGCTCCGGGTGCGGTCGATGATTAGGGAACGCTCGAACTCGGCAATG
CCGGCGAACACGGTCAACACCATGCGGCCGGCCGGCGTGGTGGTGTCGGCCCACGGCTCTGCCAGGCTAC
GCAGGCCCGCGCCGGCCTCCTGGATGCGCTCGGCAATGTCCAGTAGGTCGCGGGTGCTGCGGGCCAGGCG
GTCTAGCCTGGTCACTGTCACAACGTCGCCAGGGCGTAGGTGGTCAAGCATCCTGGCCAGCTCCGGGCGG
TCGCGCCTGGTGCCGGTGATCTTCTCGGAAAACAGCTTGGTGCAGCCGGCCGCGTGCAGTTCGGCCCGTT
GGTTGGTCAAGTCCTGGTCGTCGGTGCTGACGCGGGCATAGCCCAGCAGGCCAGCGGCGGCGCTCTTGTT
CATGGCGTAATGTCTCCGGTTCTAGTCGCAAGTATTCTACTTTATGCGACTAAAACACGCGACAAGAAAA
CGCCAGGAAAAGGGCAGGGCGGCAGCCTGTCGCGTAACTTAGGACTTGTGCGACATGTCGTTTTCAGAAG
ACGGCTGCACTGAACGTCAGAAGCCGACTGCACTATAGCAGCGGAGGGGTTGGATCAAAGTACTTTAAAG
TACTTTAAAGTACTTTAAAGTACTTTGATCCCGAGGGGAACCCTGTGGTTGGCATGCACATACAAATGGA
CGAACGGATAAACCTTTTCACGCCCTTTTAAATATCCGATTATTCTAATAAACGCTCTTTTCTCTTAGGT
TTACCCGCCAATATATCCTGTCAAACACTGATAGTTTAAACTGAAGGCGGGAAACGACAATCTGATCCAA
GCTCAAGCTGCTCTAGCCAATACGCAAACCGCCTCTCCCCGCGCGTTGGCCGATTCATTAATGCAGCTGG
CACGACAGGTTTCCCGACTGGAAAGCGGGCAGTGAGCGCAACGCAATTAATGTGAGTTAGCTCACTCATT
AGGCACCCCAGGCTTTACACTTTATGCTTCCGGCTCGTATGTTGTGTGGAATTGTGAGCGGATAACAATT
TCACACAGGAAACAGCTATGACATGATTACGAATTCGAGCTCGG
Features (pLannotate 1.2.2; 31 found; start..end, strand, type, name):
    669..693     +  protein_bind   attB1: mutant version of attB; recombination site for the Gateway® BP reaction BP Clonase™
    699..2069    +  CDS            RTNLB18: RTNLR_ARATH - Experimental evidence at transcript level: Swiss-Prot protein existence level 2. From Arabidopsis thaliana (Mouse-ear cress).
   2071..2095    -  protein_bind   attB2: mutant version of attB; recombination site for the Gateway® BP reaction BP Clonase™
   2148..2801    +  CDS            mKO&kappa;: mKO&kappa; is a basic (constitutively fluorescent) orange fluorescent protein published in 2008, derived from Verrillofungia concinna. It has low acid sensitivity.
   2876..3035    +  polyA_signal   CaMV poly(A) signal (fragment): cauliflower mosaic virus polyadenylation signal
   3036..3055    +  misc_feature   MCS (fragment): pUC18/19 multiple cloning site
   3076..3094    -  promoter       SP6 promoter: promoter for bacteriophage SP6 RNA polymerase
   3163..3181    -  promoter       T7 promoter: promoter for bacteriophage T7 RNA polymerase
   3184..3341    +  CDS            lacZα (fragment): LacZα fragment of β-galactosidase; lacZ fragment
   3362..3545    +  promoter       NOS promoter: nopaline synthase promoter NOS promoter
   3546..4367    +  CDS            KanR: fusion between an N-terminal peptide of nopaline synthase and Tn5 aminoglycoside phosphotransferase; nos-nptII; confers resistance to kanamycin
   4388..4546    +  CDS            ble (fragment): BLE_KLEPN - Experimental evidence at protein level: Swiss-Prot protein existence level 1. Binding protein with a strong affinity to the bleomycin family of antibiotics. Binds to CL990; an antimitotic-antibiotic compound. From Klebsiella pneumoniae.
   4543..4968    +  CDS            nos (fragment): DHNO_AGRT7 - Protein inferred from homology: Swiss-Prot protein existence level 3. From Agrobacterium tumefaciens (strain T37).
   4992..5244    +  terminator     NOS terminator: nopaline synthase terminator and poly(A) signal
   5337..5361    -  misc_feature   LB T-DNA repeat: left border repeat from nopaline C58 T-DNA
   5620..5643    +  promoter       Pc promoter (fragment): intI1 (promoter lies within the coding sequence); class 1 integron promoter
   5819..5875    +  CDS            GmR (fragment): gentamycin acetyltransferase; aacC1; confers resistance to gentamycin
   5886..6673    +  CDS            SmR (fragment): aminoglycoside adenylyltransferase (Murphy, 1985); aadA; confers resistance to spectinomycin and streptomycin
   6919..7507    +  rep_origin     ori: high-copy-number ColE1/pMB1/pBR322/pUC origin of replication
   7693..7833    -  misc_feature   bom: basis of mobility region from pBR322
   7935..7974    -  CDS            rop (fragment): Rop protein, which maintains plasmids at low copy number; rop
   8177..8371    -  rep_origin     pVS1 oriV: origin of replication for the Pseudomonas plasmid pVS1 (Heeb et al., 2000)
   8437..9510    -  CDS            pVS1 RepA: replication protein from the Pseudomonas plasmid pVS1 (Heeb et al., 2000)
   9939..10568   -  CDS            pVS1 StaA: stability protein from the Pseudomonas plasmid pVS1 (Heeb et al., 2000)
  11128..11529   -  CDS            Y4CG_SINFN (fragment): Protein inferred from homology: Swiss-Prot protein existence level 3. From Sinorhizobium fredii (strain NBRC 101917 / NGR234).
  11899..11923   -  misc_feature   RB T-DNA repeat: right border repeat from nopaline C58 T-DNA
  11987..12075   +  CDS            lacI (fragment): lac repressor; lacI; The lac repressor binds to the lac operator to inhibit transcription in E. coli. This inhibition can be relieved by adding lactose or isopropyl-β-D-thiogalactopyranoside (IPTG).
  12088..12109   +  protein_bind   CAP binding site: CAP binding activates transcription in the presence of cAMP. E. coli catabolite activator protein
  12124..12154   +  promoter       lac promoter: promoter for the E. coli lac operon
  12158..12180   +  protein_bind   lac operator (fragment): The lac repressor binds to the lac operator to inhibit transcription in E. coli. This inhibition can be relieved by adding lactose or isopropyl-β-D-thiogalactopyranoside (IPTG). lac repressor encoded by lacI
  12211..6       +  misc_feature   MCS (fragment) (across the origin): pUC18/19 multiple cloning site
