[The description below was written by a language model from this plasmid's Addgene catalogue record and pLannotate feature annotations shown in this document.]
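Description:
pUBC(k)-AT4G28430-mKOk is a 12.2 kb binary T-DNA plasmid for plant expression, built by Gateway recombination into the pUBC(k)-DEST-mKOk destination backbone. In bacteria it is selected with spectinomycin through an aadA (SmR) cassette. It carries both a high-copy ColE1/pUC-type origin with a pBR322 bom site for E. coli and the pVS1 oriV with its RepA and StaA genes, a replicon commonly used to maintain binary vectors in Agrobacterium. The nopaline-type left and right border repeats define the region that would be transferred into plant cells.

Between the borders, the payload is the Arabidopsis thaliana AT4G28430.1 coding sequence, annotated as the reticulon-like protein RTNLB18. It is flanked by attB1 and attB2 sites left by the Gateway reaction and followed on the same strand by mKOκ, a constitutively fluorescent orange protein, with a CaMV polyadenylation signal fragment downstream. This layout is consistent with a C-terminal mKOκ fusion, although the record does not explicitly confirm the reading frame across attB2. No promoter is annotated in the roughly 660 nt upstream of attB1. The "pUBC" backbone name suggests a ubiquitin-type promoter, but the record does not state it. Also within the T-DNA is a plant selection cassette, made up of a NOS promoter driving nos-nptII (kanamycin resistance) and ending in a NOS terminator, which probably accounts for the "(k)" in the name. Fragments of lacZα, lacI, the lac promoter, MCS sequence, and T7 and SP6 promoters are leftovers from the vector's cloning history.

The stated purpose is expression of fluorescently tagged AT4G28430.1 in plants. The associated study concerns proteins at the chloroplast envelope–thylakoid interface, so the likely use is imaging subcellular localization.
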