Addgene plasmid #224845: pUBC(k)-AT4G28430-mKOk
Purpose: Plasmid for expression of AT4G28430.1 coding sequence tagged with mKOk in plants
Depositing lab: Rebecca Roston. Depositing organization: University of Nebraska at Lincoln. Publication: Lipid Metabolism and Contact Site Homologs Are Enriched at the Chloroplast Envelope-Thylakoid Interface. LaBrant EW, Smith CN, Torres-Gerena AD, Ishimwe J, Huang F, Tullis A, Litterer L, Modi B, Naldrett MJ, Altartouri B, Roston RL. bioRxiv 2025.06.20.660776; doi: https://doi.org/10.1101/2025.06.20.660776.
Backbone
  Vector backbone: pUBC(k)-DEST-mKOk
  Vector type: Plant Expression
Growth in bacteria
  Bacterial resistance: Spectinomycin, 50 μg/mL
  Growth temperature: 37°C
  Growth strain: DH5alpha
  Copy number: High Copy
Gene/Insert
  Gene/Insert name: AT4G28430.1
  Species: A. thaliana (mustard weed)
  Entrez Gene: AT4G28430 (a.k.a. AT4G28430, F20O9.110, F20O9_110)
  Cloning method: Gateway Cloning
Terms and licenses: Academic/Nonprofit Terms; Industry Terms: Not Available to Industry
Depositor comments: Please visit https://doi.org/10.1101/2025.06.20.660776 for bioRxiv preprint.
How to cite: pUBC(k)-AT4G28430-mKOk was a gift from Rebecca Roston (Addgene plasmid # 224845 ; http://n2t.net/addgene:224845 ; RRID:Addgene_224845)
